>Addgene plasmid #31369 | pP2BA | addgene partial sequence | sequence record 36519 | pBABE3'
CTTGTAGTCCGTCTGGGCCTCTATCCTGGGGCCTGTCAGCTGTTCACCTTCCTCCTCTTTGGCTTCTGAG
GTATCACAGAGTCCCGGGGAAGGACTGTCTTCCTCATATGGCAGGCAAATGTTGCCTTTCTCCTCACTCT
CGCAGTAAACACAGCCTGTCACATCGATGGCCGTAGGCAGGCCCCCAGTGTGGACCCACGGATGAACCTC
TCGGAGCTCTCGCCTCTGGCCCTCTGTGAACCGGGGCTGGGACCTCTGCAGCAGCTTCAGCTTCTCCTGG
TCCTCCTTCAACACCGCCTGGAGATCCCGGGAGGGCAGCTGGTATGTCATCATGATGCTGTCGTCTGTGT
TGGCCATCAGCAGCCAGATGGGGTCCTGCAAGACGTACTTAATGAACTGCTCGCTTTCCTCCGTGTCTGG
GATCATTTTTGCTTTGTGATTATTCTCTGAAGAGTCAATGCTTCCAAAGTATTTGCTGGTGTGACTTGTG
TCACTACTGCCTGCCCCACTTTGGGATGTGCCGAAGCCCAGCGAGCTGGAGCCCAGAGAGTCTGAGGTGG
CGGATGCCCCGCTTCTAGACAGGGCTGAGCCAGTGGCCGAGCAGAGGTCCTCGCCCAGAAGGAGGTTGAG
CAGGTCACTTGACGTGGAGATGGCATCACTGTTCTGAGTGTCTGAGGGCTCGTTGCATGTTGGAGGTGCC
TTTGGCTGCCGATCCCGAGATGTGCCAGATGTGCAGTCCAGACCAGAAGCTGCTGTCCCTGTGGTCCCCA
GGGTCCCTGCGGCTCCAGTGCTGCCTTCAGGCGCCTCCTCTAGCTGAAGCA
