>Addgene plasmid #31369 | pP2BA | addgene partial sequence | sequence record 37608 | SV40pro-R 5'-cgggactatggttgctgact-3'
TTGAACTTCTGCCTGCTGGGGAGCCTGGGGAACTTTCCACACCTGGATTGCTGACTAATTGAGATGCATG
CATTTGCATACTTCTGCCTGCTGGGGAGCCTGGGGACTTTCCACACCCTAACTGACACACATTCCACAGG
GTCGAGTTACTTGTCGTCATCGTCTTTGTAGTCCGTCTGGGNCTCTATCCTGGGGCCTGTCAGCTGTTCA
CCTTCCTCCTCTTTGGCTTCTGAGGTATCACAGAGTCCCGGGGAAGGACTGTCTTCCTCATATGGCAGGC
AAATGTTGCCTTTCTCCTCACTCTCGAAGTAAACACAGCCTGTCACATCGATGGCCGTANGCANGCCCCC
AGTGTGGACCCACGGATGAACCTCTCGGAGCTCTCGCCTCTGGNCNTCTGTGAACCGGGGCTGGGACCTC
TGCAGCAGCTTCAGCTTCTCCTGGTCCTCCTTCAACACCNCCTGGAGATCCCGGNNAGGGCAGCTGGTAT
GTCATCATGATGCTGTCGTCTGTGTTGGCCATCAGCAGCCAGATGGGGTCCTGCAAGACGTACTTAATGA
ACTGCTCGCTTTCCTCCGTGTCTGGGATCATTTTTGC
