[The description below was written by a language model from this plasmid's Addgene catalogue record.]
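Description:
pP2BA is a retroviral mammalian expression plasmid built on the pBABE-puro backbone (about 5.2 kb without insert) and carrying the mouse Period 2 (Per2) coding sequence as an insert of roughly 3.8 kb. The insert bears a FLAG epitope at its C terminus, allowing the expressed PER2 protein to be detected or immunoprecipitated with anti-FLAG reagents. It was placed into the vector by restriction cloning at a SalI site, and both junctions were destroyed in the process, so the insert cannot be released with that enzyme. In bacteria the plasmid is maintained at high copy number under ampicillin selection.

No feature table accompanies the record, so the regulatory elements are not listed explicitly. As a general matter, pBABE-puro is a Moloney murine leukemia virus-derived vector. The cloned gene sits between the viral long terminal repeats and is transcribed from the 5′ LTR, a packaging signal allows the transcript to be encapsidated when the plasmid is introduced into a packaging cell line, and a separate internal promoter drives a puromycin resistance gene for selection of transduced mammalian cells. This arrangement allows stable, integrated expression of the tagged protein rather than transient transfection alone.

PER2 is a core negative-arm component of the mammalian circadian clock. The associated publication is a biochemical analysis of the canonical clock model, which suggests use for expressing FLAG-tagged mouse PER2 in mammalian cells for such studies, although the record does not specify particular cell lines or experiments.
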