Addgene plasmid #31369: pP2BA
Depositing lab: Aziz Sancar. Depositing organization: University of North Carolina at Chapel Hill. Publication: Biochemical analysis of the canonical model for the mammalian circadian clock. Ye R, Selby CP, Ozturk N, Annayev Y, Sancar A. J Biol Chem. 2011 Jul 22;286(29):25891-902. doi: 10.1074/jbc.M111.254680. Epub 2011 May 25. PubMed 21613214.
Backbone
  Vector backbone: pBABE-puro
  Backbone size w/o insert (bp): 5169
  Vector type: Mammalian Expression, Retroviral
Growth in bacteria
  Bacterial resistance: Ampicillin, 100 μg/mL
  Growth temperature: 37°C
  Growth strain: DH5alpha
  Copy number: High Copy
Gene/Insert
  Gene/Insert name: Per2
  Species: M. musculus (mouse)
  Insert size (bp): 3797
  Entrez Gene: Per2 (a.k.a. mKIAA0347, mPer2)
  Tag / fusion protein: flag (C terminal on insert)
  Cloning method: Restriction Enzyme; 5′ cloning site SalI (destroyed during cloning); 3′ cloning site SalI (destroyed during cloning)
  Sequencing primers: 5′ N/A
Terms and licenses: Academic/Nonprofit Terms; Industry Terms: Not Available to Industry
How to cite: pP2BA was a gift from Aziz Sancar (Addgene plasmid # 31369 ; http://n2t.net/addgene:31369 ; RRID:Addgene_31369)
